Addgene plasmid #87649: UAS-Syt::3xHalo7
Purpose: For creating drosophila transgenics expressing UAS-Syt::3xHalo7
Depositing lab: Gregory Jefferis. Depositing organization: MRC Laboratory of Molecular Biology. Publication: Second-Generation Drosophila Chemical Tags: Sensitivity, Versatility, and Speed. Sutcliffe B, Ng J, Auer TO, Pasche M, Benton R, Jefferis GS, Cachero S. Genetics. 2017 Apr;205(4):1399-1408. doi: 10.1534/genetics.116.199281. Epub 2017 Feb 16. PubMed 28209589.
Backbone
  Vector backbone: pJFRC81
  Vector type: Insect Expression
Growth in bacteria
  Bacterial resistance: Ampicillin, 100 μg/mL
  Growth temperature: 37°C
  Growth strain: DH5alpha
  Copy number: High Copy
Gene/Insert
  Gene/Insert name: Syt::3xHalo7
  Species: Synthetic
  Mutation: S265G in Syt (please see depositor's comment below)
  Cloning method: Restriction Enzyme; 5′ cloning site unknown (unknown if destroyed); 3′ cloning site unknown (unknown if destroyed)
Terms and licenses: Academic/Nonprofit Terms; Industry Terms: Not Available to Industry
Depositor comments: GenBank accession number: KY511559 Please note that mutation S265G in Syt was found during Addgene's quality control. The depositor noted that this mutation does NOT affect plasmid function.
How to cite: UAS-Syt::3xHalo7 was a gift from Gregory Jefferis (Addgene plasmid # 87649 ; http://n2t.net/addgene:87649 ; RRID:Addgene_87649)
