[The description below was written by a language model from this plasmid's Addgene catalogue record and pLannotate feature annotations shown in this document.]
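Description:
UAS-Syt::3xHalo7 is a 12,036 nt Drosophila transgenesis and expression plasmid built on the pJFRC81 backbone. It is designed to generate fly lines that express a synaptic chemical-labelling reporter under GAL4 control. In bacteria it is maintained as a high-copy plasmid through a ColE1/pUC-type origin and selected with ampicillin via the β-lactamase gene. For germline transformation it carries a φC31 attB site, which allows integrase-mediated insertion into a defined attP landing site in the fly genome. It also carries the mini-white eye-colour marker for identifying transformants.

The expression cassette begins with two blocks of five GAL4-binding UAS repeats (ten sites in total) upstream of the Drosophila hsp70Bb basal promoter. A modified myosin heavy chain intron follows, an arrangement intended to boost expression. The coding region encodes Drosophila Synaptotagmin 1, a synaptic vesicle protein, followed by three tandem copies of HaloTag. HaloTag is a modified bacterial dehalogenase that forms a covalent bond with chloroalkane ligands, and the construct name designates this version Halo7. Downstream, the annotation tool matched a reverse-strand fragment of the AcMNPV baculovirus P74 gene. This probably reflects a viral-derived 3′ UTR/terminator region carried by the backbone rather than a functional coding sequence, although the record does not label it as such. A short E. coli protein fragment and an MCS remnant appear to be backbone leftovers.

When crossed to a GAL4 driver, the resulting flies should target the triple Halo tag to synaptic vesicles in the chosen neurons, so presynaptic sites can be stained with fluorescent Halo ligands. Quality-control sequencing found an S265G substitution in Syt, which the depositor reports does not affect function.
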