Features (pLannotate 1.2.2; 16 found; start..end, strand, type, name):
     31..135     +  promoter       AmpR promoter: bla
    136..996     +  CDS            AmpR: β-lactamase; bla; confers resistance to ampicillin, carbenicillin, and related antibiotics
   1167..1755    +  rep_origin     ori: high-copy-number ColE1/pMB1/pBR322/pUC origin of replication
   1842..1911    +  protein_bind   attB: attB site for the φC31 integrase (Groth et al., 2000) phage φC31 integrase
   2127..6246    +  gene           mini-white: white; This modified version of the white gene lacks part of the first intron.
   6251..6406    +  CDS            YPB1_ECOLX (fragment): Protein predicted: Swiss-Prot protein existence level 4. From Escherichia coli.
   6488..6509    -  misc_feature   MCS (fragment): pUC18/19 multiple cloning site
   6508..6602    +  protein_bind   5X UAS: five tandem copies of the "ScaI site" 17-mer CGGAGTACTGTCCTCCG, an upstream activating sequence (UAS) that efficiently binds yeast Gal4 (Webster et al., 1988; Pfeiffer et al., 2010) GAL4
   6636..6730    +  protein_bind   5X UAS: five tandem copies of the "ScaI site" 17-mer CGGAGTACTGTCCTCCG, an upstream activating sequence (UAS) that efficiently binds yeast Gal4 (Webster et al., 1988; Pfeiffer et al., 2010) GAL4
   6761..6999    +  promoter       hsp70 promoter: Drosophila melanogaster hsp70Bb promoter
   7014..7080    +  intron         Mhc intron: modified Drosophila myosin heavy chain intron 16 (Pfeiffer et al., 2010)
   7110..8531    +  CDS            Syt1: SY65_DROME - Also known as syt. Experimental evidence at protein level: Swiss-Prot protein existence level 1. May have a regulatory role in the membrane interactions during trafficking of synaptic vesicles at the active zone of the synapse. It binds acidic phospholipids with a specificity that requires the presence of both an acidic head group and a diacyl backbone. From Drosophila melanogaster (Fruit fly).
   8550..9440    +  CDS            HaloTag®: modified bacterial dehalogenase that forms covalent bonds with chloroalkane derivatives
   9459..10349   +  CDS            HaloTag®: modified bacterial dehalogenase that forms covalent bonds with chloroalkane derivatives
  10368..11258   +  CDS            HaloTag®: modified bacterial dehalogenase that forms covalent bonds with chloroalkane derivatives
  11294..11950   -  CDS            P74 (fragment): PIF0_NPVAC - Experimental evidence at protein level: Swiss-Prot protein existence level 1. Plays an essential role for oral infectivity of occlusion- derived virus (ODV) and functions also in host midgut attachment and fusion by binding to a specific host receptor. From Autographa californica nuclear polyhedrosis virus (AcMNPV).
>Addgene plasmid #87649 | UAS-Syt::3xHalo7 | depositor full sequence | sequence record 175022 | Full Sequence
GACTCAGGTGGCACTTTTCGGGGAAATGTGCGCGGAACCCCTATTTGTTTATTTTTCTAAATACATTCAA
ATATGTATCCGCTCATGAGACAATAACCCTGATAAATGCTTCAATAATATTGAAAAAGGAAGAGTATGAG
TATTCAACATTTCCGTGTCGCCCTTATTCCCTTTTTTGCGGCATTTTGCCTTCCTGTTTTTGCTCACCCA
GAAACGCTGGTGAAAGTAAAAGATGCTGAAGATCAGTTGGGTGCACGAGTGGGTTACATCGAACTGGATC
TCAACAGCGGTAAGATCCTTGAGAGTTTTCGCCCCGAAGAACGTTTTCCAATGATGAGCACTTTTAAAGT
TCTGCTATGTGGCGCGGTATTATCCCGTATTGACGCCGGGCAAGAGCAACTCGGTCGCCGCATACACTAT
TCTCAGAATGACTTGGTTGAGTACTCACCAGTCACAGAAAAGCATCTTACGGATGGCATGACAGTAAGAG
AATTATGCAGTGCTGCCATAACCATGAGTGATAACACTGCGGCCAACTTACTTCTGACAACGATCGGAGG
ACCGAAGGAGCTAACCGCTTTTTTGCACAACATGGGGGATCATGTAACTCGCCTTGATCGTTGGGAACCG
GAGCTGAATGAAGCCATACCAAACGACGAGCGTGACACCACGATGCCTGTAGCAATGGCAACAACGTTGC
GCAAACTATTAACTGGCGAACTACTTACTCTAGCTTCCCGGCAACAATTAATAGACTGGATGGAGGCGGA
TAAAGTTGCAGGACCACTTCTGCGCTCGGCCCTTCCGGCTGGCTGGTTTATTGCTGATAAATCTGGAGCC
GGTGAGCGTGGGTCTCGCGGTATCATTGCAGCACTGGGGCCAGATGGTAAGCCCTCCCGTATCGTAGTTA
TCTACACGACGGGGAGTCAGGCAACTATGGATGAACGAAATAGACAGATCGCTGAGATAGGTGCCTCACT
GATTAAGCATTGGTAACTGTCAGACCAAGTTTACTCATATATACTTTAGATTGATTTAAAACTTCATTTT
TAATTTAAAAGGATCTAGGTGAAGATCCTTTTTGATAATCTCATGACCAAAATCCCTTAACGTGAGTTTT
CGTTCCACTGAGCGTCAGACCCCGTAGAAAAGATCAAAGGATCTTCTTGAGATCCTTTTTTTCTGCGCGT
AATCTGCTGCTTGCAAACAAAAAAACCACCGCTACCAGCGGTGGTTTGTTTGCCGGATCAAGAGCTACCA
ACTCTTTTTCCGAAGGTAACTGGCTTCAGCAGAGCGCAGATACCAAATACTGTTCTTCTAGTGTAGCCGT
AGTTAGGCCACCACTTCAAGAACTCTGTAGCACCGCCTACATACCTCGCTCTGCTAATCCTGTTACCAGT
GGCTGCTGCCAGTGGCGATAAGTCGTGTCTTACCGGGTTGGACTCAAGACGATAGTTACCGGATAAGGCG
CAGCGGTCGGGCTGAACGGGGGGTTCGTGCACACAGCCCAGCTTGGAGCGAACGACCTACACCGAACTGA
GATACCTACAGCGTGAGCTATGAGAAAGCGCCACGCTTCCCGAAGGGAGAAAGGCGGACAGGTATCCGGT
AAGCGGCAGGGTCGGAACAGGAGAGCGCACGAGGGAGCTTCCAGGGGGAAACGCCTGGTATCTTTATAGT
CCTGTCGGGTTTCGCCACCTCTGACTTGAGCGTCGATTTTTGTGATGCTCGTCAGGGGGGCGGAGCCTAT
GGAAAAACGCCAGCAACGCGGCCTTTTTACGGTTCCTGGCCTTTTGCTGGCCTTTTGCTCACATGTTACC
GTCGACGATGTAGGTCACGGTCTCGAAGCCGCGGTGCGGGTGCCAGGGCGTGCCCTTGGGCTCCCCGGGC
GCGTACTCCACCTCACCCATCTGGTCCATCATGATGAACGGGTCGAGGTGGCGGTAGTTGATCCCGGCGA
ACGCGCGGCGCACCGGGAAGCCCTCGCCCTCGAAACCGCTGGGCGCGGTGGTCACGGTGAGCACGGGACG
TGCGACGGCGTCGGCGGGTGCGGATACGCGGGGCAGCGTCAGCGGGTTCTCGACGGTCACGGCGGGCATG
TCGACAAGCCGAACATATGGGCGCGCCTAGTATGTATGTAAGTTAATAAAACCCATTTTTGCGGAAAGTA
GATAAAAAAAACATTTTTTTTTTTTACTGCACTGGATATCATTGAACTTATCTGATCAGTTTTAAATTTA
CTTCGATCCAAGGGTATTTGATGTACCAGGTTCTTTCGATTACCTCTCACTCAAAATGACATTCCACTCA
AAGTCAGCGCTGTTTGCCTCCTTCTCTGTCCACAGAAATATCGCCGTCTCTTTCGCCGCTGCGTCCGCTA
TCTCTTTCGCCACCGTTTGTAGCGTTACGTAGCGTCAATGTCCGCCTTCAGTTGCATTTTGTCAGCGGTT
TCGTGACGAAGCTCCAAGCGGTTTACGCCATCAATTAAACACAAAGTGCTGTGCCAAAACTCCTCTCGCT
TCTTATTTTTGTTTGTTTTTTGAGTGATTGGGGTGGTGATTGGTTTTGGGTGGGTAAGCAGGGGAAAGTG
TGAAAAATCCCGGCAATGGGCCAAGAGGATCAGGAGCTATTAATTCGCGGAGGCAGCAAACACCCATCTG
CCGAGCATCTGAACAATGTGAGTAGTACATGTGCATACATCTTAAGTTCACTTGATCTATAGGAACTGCG
ATTGCAACATCAAATTGTCTGCGGCGTGAGAACTGCGACCCACAAAAATCCCAAACCGCAATTGCACAAA
CAAATAGTGACACGAAACAGATTATTCTGGTAGCTGTTCTCGCTATATAAGACAATTTTTGAGATCATAT
CATGATCAAGACATCTAAAGGCATTCATTTTCGACTATATTCTTTTTTACAAAAAATATAACAACCAGAT
ATTTTAAGCTGATCCTAGATGCACAAAAAATAAATAAAAGTATAAACCTACTTCGTAGGATACTTCGGGG
TACTTTTTGTTCGGGGTTAGATGAGCATAACGCTTGTAGTTGATATTTGAGATCCCCTATCATTGCAGGG
TGACAGCGGAGCGGCTTCGCAGAGCTGCATTAACCAGGGCTTCGGGCAGGCCAAAAACTACGGCACGCTC
CGGCCACCCAGTCCGCCGGAGGACTCCGGTTCAGGGAGCGGCCAACTAGCCGAGAACCTCACCTATGCCT
GGCACAATATGGACATCTTTGGGGCGGTCAATCAGCCGGGCTCCGGATGGCGGCAGCTGGTCAACCGGAC
ACGCGGACTATTCTGCAACGAGCGACACATACCGGCGCCCAGGAAACATTTGCTCAAGAACGGTGAGTTT
CTATTCGCAGTCGGCTGATCTGTGTGAAATCTTAATAAAGGGTCCAATTACCAATTTGAAACTCAGTTTG
CGGCGTGGCCTATCCGGGCGAACTTTTGGCCGTGATGGGCAGTTCCGGTGCCGGAAAGACGACCCTGCTG
AATGCCCTTGCCTTTCGATCGCCGCAGGGCATCCAAGTATCGCCATCCGGGATGCGACTGCTCAATGGCC
AACCTGTGGACGCCAAGGAGATGCAGGCCAGGTGCGCCTATGTCCAGCAGGATGACCTCTTTATCGGCTC
CCTAACGGCCAGGGAACACCTGATTTTCCAAGCCATGGTGCGGATGCCACGACATCTGACCTATCGGCAG
CGAGTGGCCCGCGTGGATCAGGTGATCCAGGAGCTTTCGCTCAGCAAATGTCAGCACACGATCATCGGTG
TGCCCGGCAGGGTGAAAGGTCTGTCCGGCGGAGAAAGGAAGCGTCTGGCATTCGCCTCCGAGGCTCTAAC
CGATCCGCCGCTTCTGATCTGCGATGAGCCCACCTCCGGACTGGACTCCTTTACCGCCCACAGCGTCGTC
CAGGTGCTGAAGAAGCTGTCGCAGAAGGGCAAGACCGTCATCCTGACCATTCATCAGCCGTCTTCCGAGC
TGTTTGAGCTCTTTGACAAGATCCTTCTGATGGCCGAGGGCAGGGTAGCTTTCTTGGGCACTCCCAGCGA
AGCCGTCGACTTCTTTTCCTAGTGAGTTCGATGTGTTTATTAAGGGTATCTAGTATTACATAACATCTCA
ACTCCTATCCAGCGTGGGTGCCCAGTGTCCTACCAACTACAATCCGGCGGACTTTTACGTACAGGTGTTG
GCCGTTGTGCCCGGACGGGAGATCGAGTCCCGTGATCGGATCGCCAAGATATGCGACAATTTTGCCATTA
GCAAAGTAGCCCGGGATATGGAGCAGTTGTTGGCCACCAAAAATCTGGAGAAGCCACTGGAGCAGCCGGA
GAATGGGTACACCTACAAGGCCACCTGGTTCATGCAGTTCCGGGCGGTCCTGTGGCGATCCTGGCTGTCG
GTGCTCAAGGAACCACTCCTCGTAAAAGTGCGACTTATTCAGACAACGGTGAGTGGTTCCAGTGGAAACA
AATGATATAACGCTTACAATTCTTGGAAACAAATTCGCTAGATTTTAGATAGAATTGCCTGATTCCACAC
CCTTCTTAGTTTTTTTCAATGAGATGTATAGTTTATAGTTTTGCAGAAGATAAATAAATTTCATTTAACT
CGCGAATATTAATGAGATGCGAGTAACATTTTAATTTGCAGATGGTTGCCATCTTGATTGGCCTCATCTT
TTTGGGCCAACAACTCACGCAAGTGGGTGTGATGAATATCAACGGAGCCATCTTCCTCTTCCTGACCAAC
ATGACCTTTCAAAACGTCTTTGCCACGATAAATGTAAGTCATGTTTAGAATACATTTGCATTTCAATAAT
TTACTAACTTTCTAATGAATCGATTCGATTTAGGTGTTCACCTCAGAGCTGCCAGTTTTTATGAGGGAGG
CCCGAAGTCGACTTTATCGCTGTGACACATACTTTCTGGGCAAAACGATTGCCGAATTGCCGCTTTTTCT
CACAGTGCCACTGGTCTTCACGGCGATTGCCTATCCGATGATCGGACTGCGGGCCGGAGTGCTGCACTTC
TTCAACTGCCTGGCGCTGGTCACTCTGGTGGCCAATGTGTCAACGTCCTTCGGATATCTAATATCCTGCG
CCAGCTCCTCGACCTCGATGGCGCTGTCTGTGGGTCCGCCGGTTATCATACCATTCCTGCTCTTTGGCGG
CTTCTTCTTGAACTCGGGCTCGGTGCCAGTATACCTCAAATGGTTGTCGTACCTCTCATGGTTCCGTTAC
GCCAACGAGGGTCTGCTGATTAACCAATGGGCGGACGTGGAGCCGGGCGAAATTAGCTGCACATCGTCGA
ACACCACGTGCCCCAGTTCGGGCAAGGTCATCCTGGAGACGCTTAACTTCTCCGCCGCCGATCTGCCGCT
GGACTACGTGGGTCTGGCCATTCTCATCGTGAGCTTCCGGGTGCTCGCATATCTGGCTCTAAGACTTCGG
GCCCGACGCAAGGAGTAGCCGACATATATCCGAAATAACTGCTTGTTTTTTTTTTTTACCATTATTACCA
TCGTGTTTACTGTTTATTGCCCCCTCAAAAAGCTAATGTAATTATATTTGTGCCAATAAAAACAAGATAT
GACCTATAGAATACAAGTATTTCCCCTTCGAACATCCCCACAAGTAGACTTTGGATTTGTCTTCTAACCA
AAAGACTTACACACCTGCATACCTTACATCAAAAACTCGTTTATCGCTACATAAAACACCGGGATATATT
TTTTATATACATACTTTTCAAATCGCGCGCCCTCTTCATAATTCACCTCCACCACACCACGTTTCGTAGT
TGCTCTTTCGCTGTCTCCCACCCGCTCTCCGCAACACATTCACCTTTTGTTCGACGACCTTGGAGCGACT
GTCGTTAGTTCCGCGCGATTCGGTTCGCTCAAATGGTTCCGAGTGGTTCATTTCGTCTCAATAGAAATTA
GTAATAAATATTTGTATGTACAATTTATTTGCTCCAATATATTTGTATATATTTCCCTCACAGCTATATT
TATTCTAATTTAATATTATGACTTTTTAAGGTAATTTTTTGTGACCTGTTCGGAGTGATTAGCGTTACAA
TTTGAACTGAAAGTGACATCCAGTGTTTGTTCCTTGTGTAGATGCATCTCAAAAAAATGGTGGGCATAAT
AGTGTTGTTTATATATATCAAAAATAACAACTATAATAATAAGAATACATTTAATTTAGAAAATGCTTGG
ATTTCACTGGAACTAGGGCGCGCCTCCGGAACATAATGGTGCAGGGCGCTGACTTCCGCGTTTCCAGACT
TTACGAAACACGGAAACCGAAGACCATTCATGTTGTTGCTCAGGTCGCAGACGTTTTGCAGCAGCAGTCG
CTTCACGTTCGCTCGCGTATCGGTGATTCATTCTGCTAACCAGTAAGGCAACCCCGCCAGCCTAGCCGGG
TCCTCAACGACAGGAGCACGATCATGCGCACCCGTGGCCAGGGCCGCAAGCTTGCATGCCTGCAGGTCGG
AGTACTGTCCTCCGAGCGGAGTACTGTCCTCCGAGCGGAGTACTGTCCTCCGAGCGGAGTACTGTCCTCC
GAGCGGAGTACTGTCCTCCGAGCGGAGACTCTAGCCCTAGGGCATGCCTGCAGGTCGGAGTACTGTCCTC
CGAGCGGAGTACTGTCCTCCGAGCGGAGTACTGTCCTCCGAGCGGAGTACTGTCCTCCGAGCGGAGTACT
GTCCTCCGAGCGGAGACTCTAGCGCTAGCGACGTCGAGCGCCGGAGTATAAATAGAGGCGCTTCGTCTAC
GGAGCGACAATTCAATTCAAACAAGCAAAGTGAACACGTCGCTAAGCGAAAGCTAAGCAAATAAACAAGC
GCAGCTGAACAAGCTAAACAATCTGCAGTAAAGTGCAAGTTAAAGTGAATCAATTAAAAGTAACCAGCAA
CCAAGTAAATCAACTGCAACTACTGAAATCTGCCAAGAAGTAATTATTGAATACAAGAAGAGAACTCTGA
ATAGATCTAAAAGGTAGGTTCAACCACTGATGCCTAGGCACACCGAAACGACTAACCCTAATTCTTATCC
TTTACTTCAGGCGGCCGCAACTCCTAAAAAACCGCCACCATGCCGCCAAATGCAAAATCGGAAACGGACG
CCAAACCGGAAGCGGAACCAGCGCCAGCGTCCGAGCCGGCAGCGGAACTGGAGTCCGTCGACCAGAAGCT
GGAAGAAACACATCACTCCAAATTCCGTGAAGTGGACAGGCAGGAGCAGGAGGTGCTCGCCGAGAAGGCG
GCGGAAGCGGCCAGTCAAAGAATCGCACAGGTGGAATCAACAACACGGAGTGCTACCACAGAGGCTCAGG
AATCCACCACCACCGCAGTGCCGGTGATCAAAAAGATCGAGCATGTCGGCGAAGTGGTCACCGAGGTGAT
CGCGGAGCGCACGGGGCTGCCCACATGGGGCGTGGTGGCCATCATCATACTCGTGTTCCTCGTCGTCTTT
GGTATAATCTTCTTCTGTGTGCGGAGATTCCTGAAGAAGCGAAGAACCAAAGATGGAAAGGGTAAGAAGG
GTGTCGACATGAAGTCGGTACAGTTGTTGGGATCGGCGTACAAGGAGAAAGTTCAGCCTGATATGGAGGA
ACTCACCGAAAATGCCGAGGAGGGTGACGAGGAGGACAAGCAGAGCGAGCAGAAGCTGGGGCGCCTCAAC
TTCAAGCTGGAATACGATTTCAACTCCAACAGTTTGGCCGTGACGGTGATCCAAGCCGAGGAGCTTCCCG
CCCTGGATATGGGCGGTACCTCGGATCCCTATGTCAAGGTGTACTTGCTGCCCGACAAGAAGAAGAAGTT
CGAGACCAAGGTGCACCGCAAGACACTGAGTCCGGTCTTCAACGAGACGTTCACCTTTAAGGGTTTGCCC
TACGCCGATGCCATGAACAAGACGCTCGTGTTTGCCATTTTCGACTTCGATCGCTTCTCGAAGCACGACC
AGATCGGCGAGGTGAAGGTGCCGCTGTGCACCATCGATCTGGCGCAGACAATCGAGGAGTGGCGCGACCT
GGTCAGCGTTGAGGGAGAGGGCGGACAGGAAAAGCTGGGAGATATCTGCTTCTCGCTGCGCTACGTGCCG
ACCGCCGGAAAGCTAACCGTCGTCATCCTGGAGGCCAAGAACTTGAAGAAGATGGACGTGGGCGGACTGT
CTGATCCATATGTGAAAATTGCAATCATGCAAAATGGCAAACGTTTGAAAAAGAGGAAGACAAGTGTCAA
AAAATGCACCCTCAACCCTTACTATAATGAGTCGTTCTCATTTGAAGTACCATTTGAACAAATGCAAAAA
ATCTGTCTCGCTGTGACCGTCGTGGACTACGATCGTATTGGCACCTCCGAACCCATCGGCCGCTGCATAC
TTGGCTGCATGGGCACCGGAACCGAGCTGCGTCACTGGTCGGACATGTTGGCCTCGCCCCGCCGGCCCAT
CGCCCAGTGGCACACCCTCAAGGATCCCGAGGAGACCGACGAGATCCTGAAGAACATGAAGACCGGTTCT
AGAGGATCCATGGCAGAAATCGGTACTGGCTTTCCATTCGACCCCCATTATGTGGAAGTCCTGGGCGAGC
GCATGCACTACGTCGATGTTGGTCCGCGCGATGGCACCCCTGTGCTGTTCCTGCACGGTAACCCGACCTC
CTCCTACGTGTGGCGCAACATCATCCCGCATGTTGCACCGACCCATCGCTGCATTGCTCCAGACCTGATC
GGTATGGGCAAATCCGACAAACCAGACCTGGGTTATTTCTTCGACGACCACGTCCGCTTCATGGATGCCT
TCATCGAAGCCCTGGGTCTGGAAGAGGTCGTCCTGGTCATTCACGACTGGGGCTCCGCTCTGGGTTTCCA
CTGGGCCAAGCGCAATCCAGAGCGCGTCAAAGGTATTGCATTTATGGAGTTCATCCGCCCTATCCCGACC
TGGGACGAATGGCCAGAATTTGCCCGCGAGACCTTCCAGGCCTTCCGCACCACCGACGTCGGCCGCAAGC
TGATCATCGATCAGAACGTTTTTATCGAGGGTACGCTGCCGATGGGTGTCGTCCGCCCGCTGACTGAAGT
CGAGATGGACCATTACCGCGAGCCGTTCCTGAATCCTGTTGACCGCGAGCCACTGTGGCGCTTCCCAAAC
GAGCTGCCAATCGCCGGTGAGCCAGCGAACATCGTCGCGCTGGTCGAAGAATACATGGACTGGCTGCACC
AGTCCCCTGTCCCGAAGCTGCTGTTCTGGGGCACCCCAGGCGTTCTGATCCCACCGGCCGAAGCCGCTCG
CCTGGCCAAAAGCCTGCCTAACTGCAAGGCTGTGGACATCGGCCCGGGTCTGAATCTGCTGCAAGAAGAC
AACCCGGACCTGATCGGCAGCGAGATCGCGCGCTGGCTGTCGACGCTCGAAATTTCCGGCAGATCTACTA
GAGGATCCATGGCAGAAATCGGTACTGGCTTTCCATTCGACCCCCATTATGTGGAAGTCCTGGGCGAGCG
CATGCACTACGTCGATGTTGGTCCGCGCGATGGCACCCCTGTGCTGTTCCTGCACGGTAACCCGACCTCC
TCCTACGTGTGGCGCAACATCATCCCGCATGTTGCACCGACCCATCGCTGCATTGCTCCAGACCTGATCG
GTATGGGCAAATCCGACAAACCAGACCTGGGTTATTTCTTCGACGACCACGTCCGCTTCATGGATGCCTT
CATCGAAGCCCTGGGTCTGGAAGAGGTCGTCCTGGTCATTCACGACTGGGGCTCCGCTCTGGGTTTCCAC
TGGGCCAAGCGCAATCCAGAGCGCGTCAAAGGTATTGCATTTATGGAGTTCATCCGCCCTATCCCGACCT
GGGACGAATGGCCAGAATTTGCCCGCGAGACCTTCCAGGCCTTCCGCACCACCGACGTCGGCCGCAAGCT
GATCATCGATCAGAACGTTTTTATCGAGGGTACGCTGCCGATGGGTGTCGTCCGCCCGCTGACTGAAGTC
GAGATGGACCATTACCGCGAGCCGTTCCTGAATCCTGTTGACCGCGAGCCACTGTGGCGCTTCCCAAACG
AGCTGCCAATCGCCGGTGAGCCAGCGAACATCGTCGCGCTGGTCGAAGAATACATGGACTGGCTGCACCA
GTCCCCTGTCCCGAAGCTGCTGTTCTGGGGCACCCCAGGCGTTCTGATCCCACCGGCCGAAGCCGCTCGC
CTGGCCAAAAGCCTGCCTAACTGCAAGGCTGTGGACATCGGCCCGGGTCTGAATCTGCTGCAAGAAGACA
ACCCGGACCTGATCGGCAGCGAGATCGCGCGCTGGCTGTCGACGCTCGAAATTTCCGGCAGATCTACTAG
AGGATCCATGGCAGAAATCGGTACTGGCTTTCCATTCGACCCCCATTATGTGGAAGTCCTGGGCGAGCGC
ATGCACTACGTCGATGTTGGTCCGCGCGATGGCACCCCTGTGCTGTTCCTGCACGGTAACCCGACCTCCT
CCTACGTGTGGCGCAACATCATCCCGCATGTTGCACCGACCCATCGCTGCATTGCTCCAGACCTGATCGG
TATGGGCAAATCCGACAAACCAGACCTGGGTTATTTCTTCGACGACCACGTCCGCTTCATGGATGCCTTC
ATCGAAGCCCTGGGTCTGGAAGAGGTCGTCCTGGTCATTCACGACTGGGGCTCCGCTCTGGGTTTCCACT
GGGCCAAGCGCAATCCAGAGCGCGTCAAAGGTATTGCATTTATGGAGTTCATCCGCCCTATCCCGACCTG
GGACGAATGGCCAGAATTTGCCCGCGAGACCTTCCAGGCCTTCCGCACCACCGACGTCGGCCGCAAGCTG
ATCATCGATCAGAACGTTTTTATCGAGGGTACGCTGCCGATGGGTGTCGTCCGCCCGCTGACTGAAGTCG
AGATGGACCATTACCGCGAGCCGTTCCTGAATCCTGTTGACCGCGAGCCACTGTGGCGCTTCCCAAACGA
GCTGCCAATCGCCGGTGAGCCAGCGAACATCGTCGCGCTGGTCGAAGAATACATGGACTGGCTGCACCAG
TCCCCTGTCCCGAAGCTGCTGTTCTGGGGCACCCCAGGCGTTCTGATCCCACCGGCCGAAGCCGCTCGCC
TGGCCAAAAGCCTGCCTAACTGCAAGGCTGTGGACATCGGCCCGGGTCTGAATCTGCTGCAAGAAGACAA
CCCGGACCTGATCGGCAGCGAGATCGCGCGCTGGCTGTCGACGCTCGAAATTTCCGGCAGATCTACTAGT
TAATCTAGAATGAATCGTTTTTAAAATAACAAATCAATTGTTTTATAATATTCGTACGATTCTTTGATTA
TGTAATAAAATGTGATCATTAGGAAGATTACGAAAAATATAAAAAATATGAGTTCTGTGTGTATAACAAA
TGCTGTAAACGCCACAATTGTGTTTGTTGCAAATAAACCCATGATTATTTGATTAAAATTGTTGTTTTCT
TTGTTCATAGACAATAGTGTGTTTTGCCTAAACGTGTACTGCATAAACTCCATGCGAGTGTATAGCGAGC
TAGTGGCTAACGCTTGCCCCACCAAAGTAGATTCGTCAAAATCCTCAATTTCATCACCCTCCTCCAAGTT
TAACATTTGGCCGTCGGAATTAACTTCTAAAGATGCCACATAATCTAATAAATGAAATAGAGATTCAAAC
GTGGCGTCATCGTCCGTTTCGACCATTTCCGAAAAGAACTCGGGCATAAACTCTATGATTTCTCTGGACG
TGGTGTTGTCGAAACTCTCAAAGTACGCAGTCAGGAACGTGCGCGACATGTCGTCGGGAAACTCGCGCGG
AAACATGTTGTTGTAACCGAACGGGTCCCATAGCGCCAAAACCAAATCTGCCAGCGTCAATAGAATGAGC
ACGATGCCGACAATGGAGCTGGCTTGGATAGCGATTCGAGTTAACGGCCGGCCGTTTAAACGAATTCTTG
AAGACGAAAGGGCCTCGTGATACGCCTATTTTTATAGGTTAATGTCATGATAATAATGGTTTCTTA
