>Addgene plasmid #87649 | UAS-Syt::3xHalo7 | addgene partial sequence | sequence record 174408 | Addgene Partial NGS Result
AGATCTACTAGTTAATCTAGAATGAATCGTTTTTAAAATAACAAATCAATTGTTTTATAATATTCGTACG
ATTCTTTGATTATGTAATAAAATGTGATCATTAGGAAGATTACGAAAAATATAAAAAATATGAGTTCTGT
GTGTATAACAAATGCTGTAAACGCCACAATTGTGTTTGTTGCAAATAAACCCATGATTATTTGATTAAAA
TTGTTGTTTTCTTTGTTCATAGACAATAGTGTGTTTTGCCTAAACGTGTACTGCATAAACTCCATGCGAG
TGTATAGCGAGCTAGTGGCTAACGCTTGCCCCACCAAAGTAGATTCGTCAAAATCCTCAATTTCATCACC
CTCCTCCAAGTTTAACATTTGGCCGTCGGAATTAACTTCTAAAGATGCCACATAATCTAATAAATGAAAT
AGAGATTCAAACGTGGCGTCATCGTCCGTTTCGACCATTTCCGAAAAGAACTCGGGCATAAACTCTATGA
TTTCTCTGGACGTGGTGTTGTCGAAACTCTCAAAGTACGCAGTCAGGAACGTGCGCGACATGTCGTCGGG
AAACTCGCGCGGAAACATGTTGTTGTAACCGAACGGGTCCCATAGCGCCAAAACCAAATCTGCCAGCGTC
AATAGAATGAGCACGATGCCGACAATGGAGCTGGCTTGGATAGCGATTCGAGTTAACGGCCGGCCGTTTA
AACGAATTCTTGAAGACGAAAGGGCCTCGTGATACGCCTATTTTTATAGGTTAATGTCATGATAATAATG
GTTTCTTAGACTCAGGTGGCACTTTTCGGGGAAATGTGCGCGGAACCCCTATTTGTTTATTTTTCTAAAT
ACATTCAAATATGTATCCGCTCATGAGACAATAACCCTGATAAATGCTTCAATAATATTGAAAAAGGAAG
AGTATGAGTATTCAACATTTCCGTGTCGCCCTTATTCCCTTTTTTGCGGCATTTTGCCTTCCTGTTTTTG
CTCACCCAGAAACGCTGGTGAAAGTAAAAGATGCTGAAGATCAGTTGGGTGCACGAGTGGGTTACATCGA
ACTGGATCTCAACAGCGGTAAGATCCTTGAGAGTTTTCGCCCCGAAGAACGTTTTCCAATGATGAGCACT
TTTAAAGTTCTGCTATGTGGCGCGGTATTATCCCGTATTGACGCCGGGCAAGAGCAACTCGGTCGCCGCA
TACACTATTCTCAGAATGACTTGGTTGAGTACTCACCAGTCACAGAAAAGCATCTTACGGATGGCATGAC
AGTAAGAGAATTATGCAGTGCTGCCATAACCATGAGTGATAACACTGCGGCCAACTTACTTCTGACAACG
ATCGGAGGACCGAAGGAGCTAACCGCTTTTTTGCACAACATGGGGGATCATGTAACTCGCCTTGATCGTT
GGGAACCGGAGCTGAATGAAGCCATACCAAACGACGAGCGTGACACCACGATGCCTGTAGCAATGGCAAC
AACGTTGCGCAAACTATTAACTGGCGAACTACTTACTCTAGCTTCCCGGCAACAATTAATAGACTGGATG
GAGGCGGATAAAGTTGCAGGACCACTTCTGCGCTCGGCCCTTCCGGCTGGCTGGTTTATTGCTGATAAAT
CTGGAGCCGGTGAGCGTGGGTCTCGCGGTATCATTGCAGCACTGGGGCCAGATGGTAAGCCCTCCCGTAT
CGTAGTTATCTACACGACGGGGAGTCAGGCAACTATGGATGAACGAAATAGACAGATCGCTGAGATAGGT
GCCTCACTGATTAAGCATTGGTAACTGTCAGACCAAGTTTACTCATATATACTTTAGATTGATTTAAAAC
TTCATTTTTAATTTAAAAGGATCTAGGTGAAGATCCTTTTTGATAATCTCATGACCAAAATCCCTTAACG
TGAGTTTTCGTTCCACTGAGCGTCAGACCCCGTAGAAAAGATCAAAGGATCTTCTTGAGATCCTTTTTTT
CTGCGCGTAATCTGCTGCTTGCAAACAAAAAAACCACCGCTACCAGCGGTGGTTTGTTTGCCGGATCAAG
AGCTACCAACTCTTTTTCCGAAGGTAACTGGCTTCAGCAGAGCGCAGATACCAAATACTGTTCTTCTAGT
GTAGCCGTAGTTAGGCCACCACTTCAAGAACTCTGTAGCACCGCCTACATACCTCGCTCTGCTAATCCTG
TTACCAGTGGCTGCTGCCAGTGGCGATAAGTCGTGTCTTACCGGGTTGGACTCAAGACGATAGTTACCGG
ATAAGGCGCAGCGGTCGGGCTGAACGGGGGGTTCGTGCACACAGCCCAGCTTGGAGCGAACGACCTACAC
CGAACTGAGATACCTACAGCGTGAGCTATGAGAAAGCGCCACGCTTCCCGAAGGGAGAAAGGCGGACAGG
TATCCGGTAAGCGGCAGGGTCGGAACAGGAGAGCGCACGAGGGAGCTTCCAGGGGGAAACGCCTGGTATC
TTTATAGTCCTGTCGGGTTTCGCCACCTCTGACTTGAGCGTCGATTTTTGTGATGCTCGTCAGGGGGGCG
GAGCCTATGGAAAAACGCCAGCAACGCGGCCTTTTTACGGTTCCTGGCCTTTTGCTGGCCTTTTGCTCAC
ATGTTACCGTCGACGATGTAGGTCACGGTCTCGAAGCCGCGGTGCGGGTGCCAGGGCGTGCCCTTGGGCT
CCCCGGGCGCGTACTCCACCTCACCCATCTGGTCCATCATGATGAACGGGTCGAGGTGGCGGTAGTTGAT
CCCGGCGAACGCGCGGCGCACCGGGAAGCCCTCGCCCTCGAAACCGCTGGGCGCGGTGGTCACGGTGAGC
ACGGGACGTGCGACGGCGTCGGCGGGTGCGGATACGCGGGGCAGCGTCAGCGGGTTCTCGACGGTCACGG
CGGGCATGTCGACAAGCCGAACATATGGGCGCGCCTAGTATGTATGTAAGTTAATAAAACCCATTTTTGC
GGAAAGTAGATAAAAAAAACATTTTTTTTTTTTACTGCACTGGATATCATTGAACTTATCTGATCAGTTT
TAAATTTACTTCGATCCAAGGGTATTTGATGTACCAGGTTCTTTCGATTACCTCTCACTCAAAATGACAT
TCCACTCAAAGTCAGCGCTGTTTGCCTCCTTCTCTGTCCACAGAAATATCGCCGTCTCTTTCGCCGCTGC
GTCCGCTATCTCTTTCGCCACCGTTTGTAGCGTTACGTAGCGTCAATGTCCGCCTTCAGTTGCATTTTGT
CAGCGGTTTCGTGACGAAGCTCCAAGCGGTTTACGCCATCAATTAAACACAAAGTGCTGTGCCAAAACTC
CTCTCGCTTCTTATTTTTGTTTGTTTTTTGAGTGATTGGGGTGGTGATTGGTTTTGGGTGGGTAAGCAGG
GGAAAGTGTGAAAAATCCCGGCAATGGGCCAAGAGGATCAGGAGCTATTAATTCGCGGAGGCAGCAAACA
CCCATCTGCCGAGCATCTGAACAATGTGAGTAGTACATGTGCATACATCTTAAGTTCACTTGATCTATAG
GAACTGCGATTGCAACATCAAATTGTCTGCGGCGTGAGAACTGCGACCCACAAAAATCCCAAACCGCAAT
TGCACAAACAAATAGTGACACGAAACAGATTATTCTGGTAGCTGTTCTCGCTATATAAGACAATTTTTGA
GATCATATCATGATCAAGACATCTAAAGGCATTCATTTTCGACTATATTCTTTTTTACAAAAAATATAAC
AACCAGATATTTTAAGCTGATCCTAGATGCACAAAAAATAAATAAAAGTATAAACCTACTTCGTAGGATA
CTTCGGGGTACTTTTTGTTCGGGGTTAGATGAGCATAACGCTTGTAGTTGATATTTGAGATCCCCTATCA
TTGCAGGGTGACAGCGGAGCGGCTTCGCAGAGCTGCATTAACCAGGGCTTCGGGCAGGCCAAAAACTACG
GCACGCTCCGGCCACCCAGTCCGCCGGAGGACTCCGGTTCAGGGAGCGGCCAACTAGCCGAGAACCTCAC
CTATGCCTGGCACAATATGGACATCTTTGGGGCGGTCAATCAGCCGGGCTCCGGATGGCGGCAGCTGGTC
AACCGGACACGCGGACTATTCTGCAACGAGCGACACATACCGGCGCCCAGGAAACATTTGCTCAAGAACG
GTGAGTTTCTATTCGCAGTCGGCTGATCTGTGTGAAATCTTAATAAAGGGTCCAATTACCAATTTGAAAC
TCAGTTTGCGGCGTGGCCTATCCGGGCGAACTTTTGGCCGTGATGGGCAGTTCCGGTGCCGGAAAGACGA
CCCTGCTGAATGCCCTTGCCTTTCGATCGCCGCAGGGCATCCAAGTATCGCCATCCGGGATGCGACTGCT
CAATGGCCAACCTGTGGACGCCAAGGAGATGCAGGCCAGGTGCGCCTATGTCCAGCAGGATGACCTCTTT
ATCGGCTCCCTAACGGCCAGGGAACACCTGATTTTCCAAGCCATGGTGCGGATGCCACGACATCTGACCT
ATCGGCAGCGAGTGGCCCGCGTGGATCAGGTGATCCAGGAGCTTTCGCTCAGCAAATGTCAGCACACGAT
CATCGGTGTGCCCGGCAGGGTGAAAGGTCTGTCCGGCGGAGAAAGGAAGCGTCTGGCATTCGCCTCCGAG
GCTCTAACCGATCCGCCGCTTCTGATCTGCGATGAGCCCACCTCCGGACTGGACTCCTTTACCGCCCACA
GCGTCGTCCAGGTGCTGAAGAAGCTGTCGCAGAAGGGCAAGACCGTCATCCTGACCATTCATCAGCCGTC
TTCCGAGCTGTTTGAGCTCTTTGACAAGATCCTTCTGATGGCCGAGGGCAGGGTAGCTTTCTTGGGCACT
CCCAGCGAAGCCGTCGACTTCTTTTCCTAGTGAGTTCGATGTGTTTATTAAGGGTATCTAGTATTACATA
ACATCTCAACTCCTATCCAGCGTGGGTGCCCAGTGTCCTACCAACTACAATCCGGCGGACTTTTACGTAC
AGGTGTTGGCCGTTGTGCCCGGACGGGAGATCGAGTCCCGTGATCGGATCGCCAAGATATGCGACAATTT
TGCCATTAGCAAAGTAGCCCGGGATATGGAGCAGTTGTTGGCCACCAAAAATCTGGAGAAGCCACTGGAG
CAGCCGGAGAATGGGTACACCTACAAGGCCACCTGGTTCATGCAGTTCCGGGCGGTCCTGTGGCGATCCT
GGCTGTCGGTGCTCAAGGAACCACTCCTCGTAAAAGTGCGACTTATTCAGACAACGGTGAGTGGTTCCAG
TGGAAACAAATGATATAACGCTTACAATTCTTGGAAACAAATTCGCTAGATTTTAGATAGAATTGCCTGA
TTCCACACCCTTCTTAGTTTTTTTCAATGAGATGTATAGTTTATAGTTTTGCAGAAGATAAATAAATTTC
ATTTAACTCGCGAATATTAATGAGATGCGAGTAACATTTTAATTTGCAGATGGTTGCCATCTTGATTGGC
CTCATCTTTTTGGGCCAACAACTCACGCAAGTGGGTGTGATGAATATCAACGGAGCCATCTTCCTCTTCC
TGACCAACATGACCTTTCAAAACGTCTTTGCCACGATAAATGTAAGTCATGTTTAGAATACATTTGCATT
TCAATAATTTACTAACTTTCTAATGAATCGATTCGATTTAGGTGTTCACCTCAGAGCTGCCAGTTTTTAT
GAGGGAGGCCCGAAGTCGACTTTATCGCTGTGACACATACTTTCTGGGCAAAACGATTGCCGAATTGCCG
CTTTTTCTCACAGTGCCACTGGTCTTCACGGCGATTGCCTATCCGATGATCGGACTGCGGGCCGGAGTGC
TGCACTTCTTCAACTGCCTGGCGCTGGTCACTCTGGTGGCCAATGTGTCAACGTCCTTCGGATATCTAAT
ATCCTGCGCCAGCTCCTCGACCTCGATGGCGCTGTCTGTGGGTCCGCCGGTTATCATACCATTCCTGCTC
TTTGGCGGCTTCTTCTTGAACTCGGGCTCGGTGCCAGTATACCTCAAATGGTTGTCGTACCTCTCATGGT
TCCGTTACGCCAACGAGGGTCTGCTGATTAACCAATGGGCGGACGTGGAGCCGGGCGAAATTAGCTGCAC
ATCGTCGAACACCACGTGCCCCAGTTCGGGCAAGGTCATCCTGGAGACGCTTAACTTCTCCGCCGCCGAT
CTGCCGCTGGACTACGTGGGTCTGGCCATTCTCATCGTGAGCTTCCGGGTGCTCGCATATCTGGCTCTAA
GACTTCGGGCCCGACGCAAGGAGTAGCCGACATATATCCGAAATAACTGCTTGTTTTTTTTTTTTACCAT
TATTACCATCGTGTTTACTGTTTATTGCCCCCTCAAAAAGCTAATGTAATTATATTTGTGCCAATAAAAA
CAAGATATGACCTATAGAATACAAGTATTTCCCCTTCGAACATCCCCACAAGTAGACTTTGGATTTGTCT
TCTAACCAAAAGACTTACACACCTGCATACCTTACATCAAAAACTCGTTTATCGCTACATAAAACACCGG
GATATATTTTTTATATACATACTTTTCAAATCGCGCGCCCTCTTCATAATTCACCTCCACCACACCACGT
TTCGTAGTTGCTCTTTCGCTGTCTCCCACCCGCTCTCCGCAACACATTCACCTTTTGTTCGACGACCTTG
GAGCGACTGTCGTTAGTTCCGCGCGATTCGGTTCGCTCAAATGGTTCCGAGTGGTTCATTTCGTCTCAAT
AGAAATTAGTAATAAATATTTGTATGTACAATTTATTTGCTCCAATATATTTGTATATATTTCCCTCACA
GCTATATTTATTCTAATTTAATATTATGACTTTTTAAGGTAATTTTTTGTGACCTGTTCGGAGTGATTAG
CGTTACAATTTGAACTGAAAGTGACATCCAGTGTTTGTTCCTTGTGTAGATGCATCTCAAAAAAATGGTG
GGCATAATAGTGTTGTTTATATATATCAAAAATAACAACTATAATAATAAGAATACATTTAATTTAGAAA
ATGCTTGGATTTCACTGGAACTAGGGCGCGCCTCCGGAACATAATGGTGCAGGGCGCTGACTTCCGCGTT
TCCAGACTTTACGAAACACGGAAACCGAAGACCATTCATGTTGTTGCTCAGGTCGCAGACGTTTTGCAGC
AGCAGTCGCTTCACGTTCGCTCGCGTATCGGTGATTCATTCTGCTAACCAGTAAGGCAACCCCGCCAGCC
TAGCCGGGTCCTCAACGACAGGAGCACGATCATGCGCACCCGTGGCCAGGGCCGCAAGCTTGCATGCCTG
CAGGTCGGAGTACTGTCCTCCGAGCGGAGTACTGTCCTCCGAGCGGAGTACTGTCCTCCGAGCGGAGTAC
TGTCCTCCGAGCGGAGTACTGTCCTCCGAGCGGAGACTCTAGCCCTAGGGCATGCCTGCAGGTCGGAGTA
CTGTCCTCCGAGCGGAGTACTGTCCTCCGAGCGGAGTACTGTCCTCCGAGCGGAGTACTGTCCTCCGAGC
GGAGTACTGTCCTCCGAGCGGAGACTCTAGCGCTAGCGACGTCGAGCGCCGGAGTATAAATAGAGGCGCT
TCGTCTACGGAGCGACAATTCAATTCAAACAAGCAAAGTGAACACGTCGCTAAGCGAAAGCTAAGCAAAT
AAACAAGCGCAGCTGAACAAGCTAAACAATCTGCAGTAAAGTGCAAGTTAAAGTGAATCAATTAAAAGTA
ACCAGCAACCAAGTAAATCAACTGCAACTACTGAAATCTGCCAAGAAGTAATTATTGAATACAAGAAGAG
AACTCTGAATAGATCTAAAAGGTAGGTTCAACCACTGATGCCTAGGCACACCGAAACGACTAACCCTAAT
TCTTATCCTTTACTTCAGGCGGCCGCAACTCCTAAAAAACCGCCACCATGCCGCCAAATGCAAAATCGGA
AACGGACGCCAAACCGGAAGCGGAACCAGCGCCAGCGTCCGAGCCGGCAGCGGAACTGGAGTCCGTCGAC
CAGAAGCTGGAAGAAACACATCACTCCAAATTCCGTGAAGTGGACAGGCAGGAGCAGGAGGTGCTCGCCG
AGAAGGCGGCGGAAGCGGCCAGTCAAAGAATCGCACAGGTGGAATCAACAACACGGAGTGCTACCACAGA
GGCTCAGGAATCCACCACCACCGCAGTGCCGGTGATCAAAAAGATCGAGCATGTCGGCGAAGTGGTCACC
GAGGTGATCGCGGAGCGCACGGGGCTGCCCACATGGGGCGTGGTGGCCATCATCATACTCGTGTTCCTCG
TCGTCTTTGGTATAATCTTCTTCTGTGTGCGGAGATTCCTGAAGAAGCGAAGAACCAAAGATGGAAAGGG
TAAGAAGGGTGTCGACATGAAGTCGGTACAGTTGTTGGGATCGGCGTACAAGGAGAAAGTTCAGCCTGAT
ATGGAGGAACTCACCGAAAATGCCGAGGAGGGTGACGAGGAGGACAAGCAGAGCGAGCAGAAGCTGGGGC
GCCTCAACTTCAAGCTGGAATACGATTTCAACTCCAACAGTTTGGCCGTGACGGTGATCCAAGCCGAGGA
GCTTCCCGCCCTGGATATGGGCGGTACCTCGGATCCCTATGTCAAGGTGTACTTGCTGCCCGACAAGAAG
AAGAAGTTCGAGACCAAGGTGCACCGCAAGACACTGAGTCCGGTCTTCAACGAGACGTTCACCTTTAAGG
GTTTGCCCTACGCCGATGCCATGAACAAGACGCTCGTGTTTGCCATTTTCGACTTCGATCGCTTCTCGAA
GCACGACCAGATCGGCGAGGTGAAGGTGCCGCTGTGCACCATCGATCTGGCGCAGACAATCGAGGAGTGG
CGCGACCTGGTCAGCGTTGAGGGAGAGGGCGGACAGGAAAAGCTGGGAGATATCTGCTTCTCGCTGCGCT
ACGTGCCGACCGCCGGAAAGCTAACCGTCGTCATCCTGGAGGCCAAGAACTTGAAGAAGATGGACGTGGG
CGGACTGTCTGATCCATATGTGAAAATTGCAATCATGCAAAATGGCAAACGTTTGAAAAAGAGGAAGACA
AGTGTCAAAAAATGCACCCTCAACCCTTACTATAATGAGTCGTTCTCATTTGAAGTACCATTTGAACAAA
TGCAAAAAATCTGTCTCGCTGTGACCGTCGTGGACTACGATCGTATTGGCACCTCCGAACCCATCGGCCG
CTGCATACTTGGCTGCATGGGCACCGGAACCGAGCTGCGTCACTGGTCGGACATGTTGGCCTCGCCCCGC
CGGCCCATCGCCCAGTGGCACACCCTCAAGGATCCCGAGGAGACCGACGAGATCCTGAAGAACATGAAGA
CCGGTTCTAGAGGATCCATGGCAGAAATCGGTACTGGCTTTCCATTCGACCCCCATTATGTGGAAGTCCT
GGGCGAGCGCATGCACTACGT
